>Addgene plasmid #21687 | pBABE-HA-GOLPH3 | addgene full sequence | sequence record 205854 | Addgene NGS Result
TCTGTCTGACTGTGTTTCTGTATTTGTCTGAAAATTAGGGCCAGACTGTTACCACTCCCTTAAGTTTGAC
CTTAGGTCACTGGAAAGATGTCGAGCGGATCGCTCACAACCAGTCGGTAGATGTCAAGAAGAGACGTTGG
GTTACCTTCTGCTCTGCAGAATGGCCAACCTTTAACGTCGGATGGCCGCGAGACGGCACCTTTAACCGAG
ACCTCATCACCCAGGTTAAGATCAAGGTCTTTTCACCTGGCCCGCATGGACACCCAGACCAGGTCCCCTA
CATCGTGACCTGGGAAGCCTTGGCTTTTGACCCCCCTCCCTGGGTCAAGCCCTTTGTACACCCTAAGCCT
CCGCCTCCTCTTCCTCCATCCGCCCCGTCTCTCCCCCTTGAACCTCCTCGTTCGACCCCGCCTCGATCCT
CCCTTTATCCAGCCCTCACTCCTTCTCTAGGCGCCGGCCGGATCTGCCACCATGTATCCATATGATGTTC
CAGATTATGCTGGATCCCCCGGGCTGCAGGAATTCCGGACCTCGCTGACCCAGCGCAGCTCCGGCCTGGT
GCAGCGGCGCACCGAGGCCTCCCGCAACGCCGCCGACAAGGAGCGGGCGGCGGGCGGCGGCGCCGGCAGC
AGCGAGGACGACGCGCAGAGCCGCCGCGACGAGCAGGACGACGACGACAAGGGCGACTCCAAGGAAACGC
GGCTGACCCTGATGGAGGAAGTGCTCCTGCTGGGCCTCAAGGACCGCGAGGGTTACACATCATTTTGGAA
TGACTGTATATCATCTGGATTACGTGGCTGTATGTTAATTGAATTAGCATTGAGAGGAAGGTTACAACTA
GAGGCTTGTGGAATGAGACGTAAAAGTCTATTAACAAGAAAGGTAATCTGTAAGTCAGATGCTCCAACAG
GGGATGTTCTTCTTGATGAAGCTCTGAAGCATGTTAAGGAAACTCAGCCTCCAGAAACGGTCCAGAACTG
GATTGAATTACTTAGTGGTGAGACATGGAATCCATTAAAATTGCATTATCAGTTAAGAAATGTACGGGAA
CGATTAGCTAAAAACCTGGTGGAAAAGGGTGTATTGACAACAGAGAAACAGAACTTCCTACTTTTTGACA
TGACAACACATCCCCTCACCAATAACAACATTAAGCAGCGCCTCATCAAGAAAGTACAGGAAGCCGTTCT
TGACAAATGGGTGAATGACCCTCACCGCATGGACAGGCGCTTGCTGGCCCTCATTTACCTGGCTCATGCC
TCGGACGTCCTGGAGAATGCTTTTGCTCCTCTTCTGGACGAGCAGTATGATTTGGCTACCAAGAGAGTGC
GGCAGCTTCTCGACTTAGACCCTGAAGTGGAATGTCTGAAGGCCAACACCAATGAGGTTCTGTGGGCGGT
GGTGGCGGCGTTCACCAAGTAACCGGAATTCGATATCAAGCTTATCGATACCGTCGACCCTGTGGAATGT
GTGTCAGTTAGGGTGTGGAAAGTCCCCAGGCTCCCCAGCAGGCAGAAGTATGCAAAGCATGCATCTCAAT
TAGTCAGCAACCAGGTGTGGAAAGTCCCCAGGCTCCCCAGCAGGCAGAAGTATGCAAAGCATGCATCTCA
ATTAGTCAGCAACCATAGTCCCGCCCCTAACTCCGCCCATCCCGCCCCTAACTCCGCCCAGTTCCGCCCA
TTCTCCGCCCCATGGCTGACTAATTTTTTTTATTTATGCAGAGGCCGAGGCCGCCTCGGCCTCTGAGCTA
TTCCAGAAGTAGTGAGGAGGCTTTTTTGGAGGCCTAGGCTTTTGCAAAAAGCTTACCATGACCGAGTACA
AGCCCACGGTGCGCCTCGCCACCCGCGACGACGTCCCCAGGGCCGTACGCACCCTCGCCGCCGCGTTCGC
CGACTACCCCGCCACGCGCCACACCGTCGATCCGGACCGCCACATCGAGCGGGTCACCGAGCTGCAAGAA
CTCTTCCTCACGCGCGTCGGGCTCGACATCGGCAAGGTGTGGGTCGCGGACGACGGCGCCGCGGTGGCGG
TCTGGACCACGCCGGAGAGCGTCGAAGCGGGGGCGGTGTTCGCCGAGATCGGCCCGCGCATGGCCGAGTT
GAGCGGTTCCCGGCTGGCCGCGCAGCAACAGATGGAAGGCCTCCTGGCGCCGCACCGGCCCAAGGAGCCC
GCGTGGTTCCTGGCCACCGTCGGCGTCTCGCCCGACCACCAGGGCAAGGGTCTGGGCAGCGCCGTCGTGC
TCCCCGGAGTGGAGGCGGCCGAGCGCGCCGGGGTGCCCGCCTTCCTGGAGACCTCCGCGCCCCGCAACCT
CCCCTTCTACGAGCGGCTCGGCTTCACCGTCACCGCCGACGTCGAGGTGCCCGAAGGACCGCGCACCTGG
TGCATGACCCGCAAGCCCGGTGCCTGACGCCCGCCCCACGACCCGCAGCGCCCGACCGAAAGGAGCGCAC
GACCCCATGCATCGATAAAATAAAAGATTTTATTTAGTCTCCAGAAAAAGGGGGGAATGAAAGACCCCAC
CTGTAGGTTTGGCAAGCTAGCTTAAGTAACGCCATTTTGCAAGGCATGGAAAAATACATAACTGAGAATA
GAGAAGTTCAGATCAAGGTCAGGAACAGATGGAACAGCTGAATATGGGCCAAACAGGATATCTGTGGTAA
GCAGTTCCTGCCCCGGCTCAGGGCCAAGAACAGATGGAACAGCTGAATATGGGCCAAACAGGATATCTGT
GGTAAGCAGTTCCTGCCCCGGCTCAGGGCCAAGAACAGATGGTCCCCAGATGCGGTCCAGCCCTCAGCAG
TTTCTAGAGAACCATCAGATGTTTCCAGGGTGCCCCAAGGACCTGAAATGACCCTGTGCCTTATTTGAAC
TAACCAATCAGTTCGCTTCTCGCTTCTGTTCGCGCGCTTCTGCTCCCCGAGCTCAATAAAAGAGCCCACA
ACCCCTCACTCGGGGCGCCAGTCCTCCGATTGACTGAGTCGCCCGGGTACCCGTGTATCCAATAAACCCT
CTTGCAGTTGCATCCGACTTGTGGTCTCGCTGTTCCTTGGGAGGGTCTCCTCTGAGTGATTGACTACCCG
TCAGCGGGGGTCTTTCACATGCAGCATGTATCAAAATTAATTTGGTTTTTTTTCTTAAGTATTTACATTA
AATGGCCATAGTTGCATTAATGAATCGGCCAACGCGCGGGGAGAGGCGGTTTGCGTATTGGGCGCTCTTC
CGCTTCCTCGCTCACTGACTCGCTGCGCTCGGTCGTTCGGCTGCGGCGAGCGGTATCAGCTCACTCAAAG
GCGGTAATACGGTTATCCACAGAATCAGGGGATAACGCAGGAAAGAACATGTGAGCAAAAGGCCAGCAAA
AGGCCAGGAACCGTAAAAAGGCCGCGTTGCTGGCGTTTTTCCATAGGCTCCGCCCCCCTGACGAGCATCA
CAAAAATCGACGCTCAAGTCAGAGGTGGCGAAACCCGACAGGACTATAAAGATACCAGGCGTTTCCCCCT
GGAAGCTCCCTCGTGCGCTCTCCTGTTCCGACCCTGCCGCTTACCGGATACCTGTCCGCCTTTCTCCCTT
CGGGAAGCGTGGCGCTTTCTCATAGCTCACGCTGTAGGTATCTCAGTTCGGTGTAGGTCGTTCGCTCCAA
GCTGGGCTGTGTGCACGAACCCCCCGTTCAGCCCGACCGCTGCGCCTTATCCGGTAACTATCGTCTTGAG
TCCAACCCGGTAAGACACGACTTATCGCCACTGGCAGCAGCCACTGGTAACAGGATTAGCAGAGCGAGGT
ATGTAGGCGGTGCTACAGAGTTCTTGAAGTGGTGGCCTAACTACGGCTACACTAGAAGAACAGTATTTGG
TATCTGCGCTCTGCTGAAGCCAGTTACCTTCGGAAAAAGAGTTGGTAGCTCTTGATCCGGCAAACAAACC
ACCGCTGGTAGCGGTGGTTTTTTTGTTTGCAAGCAGCAGATTACGCGCAGAAAAAAAGGATCTCAAGAAG
ATCCTTTGATCTTTTCTACGGGGTCTGACGCTCAGTGGAACGAAAACTCACGTTAAGGGATTTTGGTCAT
GAGATTATCAAAAAGGATCTTCACCTAGATCCTTTTGCGGCCGCAAATCAATCTAAAGTATATATGAGTA
AACTTGGTCTGACAGTTACCAATGCTTAATCAGTGAGGCACCTATCTCAGCGATCTGTCTATTTCGTTCA
TCCATAGTTGCCTGACTCCCCGTCGTGTAGATAACTACGATACGGGAGGGCTTACCATCTGGCCCCAGTG
CTGCAATGATACCGCGAGACCCACGCTCACCGGCTCCAGATTTATCAGCAATAAACCAGCCAGCCGGAAG
GGCCGAGCGCAGAAGTGGTCCTGCAACTTTATCCGCCTCCATCCAGTCTATTAATTGTTGCCGGGAAGCT
AGAGTAAGTAGTTCGCCAGTTAATAGTTTGCGCAACGTTGTTGCCATTGCTACAGGCATCGTGGTGTCAC
GCTCGTCGTTTGGTATGGCTTCATTCAGCTCCGGTTCCCAACGATCAAGGCGAGTTACATGATCCCCCAT
GTTGTGCAAAAAAGCGGTTAGCTCCTTCGGTCCTCCGATCGTTGTCAGAAGTAAGTTGGCCGCAGTGTTA
TCACTCATGGTTATGGCAGCACTGCATAATTCTCTTACTGTCATGCCATCCGTAAGATGCTTTTCTGTGA
CTGGTGAGTACTCAACCAAGTCATTCTGAGAATAGTGTATGCGGCGACCGAGTTGCTCTTGCCCGGCGTC
AATACGGGATAATACCGCGCCACATAGCAGAACTTTAAAAGTGCTCATCATTGGAAAACGTTCTTCGGGG
CGAAAACTCTCAAGGATCTTACCGCTGTTGAGATCCAGTTCGATGTAACCCACTCGTGCACCCAACTGAT
CTTCAGCATCTTTTACTTTCACCAGCGTTTCTGGGTGAGCAAAAACAGGAAGGCAAAATGCCGCAAAAAA
GGGAATAAGGGCGACACGGAAATGTTGAATACTCATACTCTTCCTTTTTCAATATTATTGAAGCATTTAT
CAGGGTTATTGTCTCATGAGCGGATACATATTTGAATGTATTTAGAAAAATAAACAAATAGGGGTTCCGC
GCACATTTCCCCGAAAAGTGCCACCTGCAGCCTGAATATGGGCCAAACAGGATATCTGTGGTAAGCAGTT
CCTGCCCCGGCTCAGGGCCAAGAACAGATGGAACAGCTGAATATGGGCCAAACAGGATATCTGTGGTAAG
CAGTTCCTGCCCCGGCTCAGGGCCAAGAACAGATGGTCCCCAGATGCGGTCCAGCCCTCAGCAGTTTCTA
GAGAACCATCAGATGTTTCCAGGGTGCCCCAAGGACCTGAAATGACCCTGTGCCTTATTTGAACTAACCA
ATCAGTTCGCTTCTCGCTTCTGTTCGCGCGCTTCTGCTCCCCGAGCTCAATAAAAGAGCCCACAACCCCT
CACTCGGGGCGCCAGTCCTCCGATTGACTGAGTCGCCCGGGTACCCGTGTATCCAATAAACCCTCTTGCA
GTTGCATCCGACTTGTGGTCTCGCTGTTCCTTGGGAGGGTCTCCTCTGAGTGATTGACTACCCGTCAGCG
GGGGTCTTTCATTTGGGGGCTCGTCCGGGATCGGGAGACCCCTGCCCAGGGACCACCGACCCACCACCGG
GAGGCAAGCTGGCCAGCAACTTATCTGTGTCTGTCCGATTGTCTAGTGTCTATGACTGATTTTATGCGCC
TGCGTCGGTACTAGTTAGCTAACTAGCTCTGTATCTGGCGGACCCGTGGTGGAACTGACGAGTTCTGAAC
ACCCGGCCGCAACCCTGGGAGACGTCCCAGGGACTTTGGGGGCCGTTTTTGTGGCCCGACCTGAGGAAGG
GAGTCGATGTGGAATCCGACCCCGTCAGGATATGTGGTTCTGGTAGGAGACGAGAACCTAAAACAGTTCC
CGCCTCCGTCTGAATTTTTGCTTTCGGTTTGGAACCGAAGCCGCGCGTCTTGTCTGCTGCAGCGCTGCAG
CATCGTTCTGTGTTGTC
Features (pLannotate 1.2.2; 14 found; start..end, strand, type, name):
     39..455     +  CDS            gag (truncated): truncated Moloney murine leukemia virus (MMLV) gag gene lacking the start codon
    501..525     +  misc_feature   MCS (fragment): pBluescript multiple cloning site
    529..1419    +  CDS            GOLPH3: GOLP3_HUMAN - Also known as GPP34. Experimental evidence at protein level: Swiss-Prot protein existence level 1. Phosphatidylinositol-4-phosphate-binding protein that links Golgi membranes to the cytoskeleton and may participate in the tensile force required for vesicle budding from the Golgi. Thereby, may play a role in Golgi membrane trafficking and could indirectly give its flattened shape to the Golgi apparatus. May also bind to the coatomer to regulate Golgi membrane trafficking. May play a role in anterograde transport from the Golgi to the plasma membrane and regulate secretion. Has als
   1425..1459    +  misc_feature   MCS (fragment): pBluescript multiple cloning site
   1469..1798    +  promoter       SV40 promoter: SV40 enhancer and early promoter
   1808..2407    +  CDS            PuroR: puromycin N-acetyltransferase; pac from Streptomyces alboniger; confers resistance to puromycin
   2506..2627    +  LTR            3' LTR (ΔU3) (fragment): self-inactivating 3' long terminal repeat (LTR) from Moloney murine leukemia virus
   2628..3097    +  LTR            LTR: long terminal repeat from Moloney murine leukemia virus
   3163..3215    -  CDS            lacI (fragment): lac repressor; lacI; The lac repressor binds to the lac operator to inhibit transcription in E. coli. This inhibition can be relieved by adding lactose or isopropyl-β-D-thiogalactopyranoside (IPTG).
   3398..3986    -  rep_origin     ori: high-copy-number ColE1/pMB1/pBR322/pUC origin of replication
   4146..5006    -  CDS            AmpR: β-lactamase; bla; confers resistance to ampicillin, carbenicillin, and related antibiotics
   5007..5111    -  promoter       AmpR promoter: bla
   5142..5611    +  LTR            LTR: long terminal repeat from Moloney murine leukemia virus
   5735..6009    +  misc_feature   MESV Ψ (fragment): packaging signal of murine embryonic stem cell virus
