[The description below was written by a language model from this plasmid's Addgene catalogue record and pLannotate feature annotations shown in this document.]
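Description:
pBABE-HA-GOLPH3 is a Moloney murine leukemia virus-based retroviral vector, built on pBABE-PURO, for stable expression of human Golgi phosphoprotein 3 (GOLPH3, also called GPP34 or Vps74) in mammalian cells. In bacteria it is maintained through a high-copy ColE1/pUC-type origin and selected with ampicillin via the β-lactamase gene and its native promoter. The sequenced plasmid is about 6.0 kb. The catalogue's backbone size of 897 bp simply repeats the insert length and should not be taken as the true backbone size.

The viral portion runs from a 5′ MMLV LTR through a packaging signal and a truncated gag segment lacking its start codon, an extension of the packaging region that helps encapsidation of the genomic RNA. The GOLPH3 coding sequence follows, cloned between BamHI and EcoRI sites that are both preserved. No internal promoter is annotated upstream of the insert, so it is presumably transcribed from the 5′ LTR, as is usual for pBABE vectors. The record lists an N-terminal HA epitope tag contributed by the backbone. The feature table does not annotate it separately, though a short stretch flagged as polylinker lies immediately before the open reading frame. Downstream, an SV40 enhancer/early promoter drives puromycin N-acetyltransferase, allowing selection of transduced cells, and the cassette ends at the 3′ LTR. The short fragment labelled as a self-inactivating ΔU3 LTR abuts a full-length LTR annotation and is probably an annotation overlap, not evidence of a self-inactivating design.

When supplied with gag, pol and env functions in a packaging cell line, the plasmid yields replication-defective retrovirus for making puromycin-resistant cell populations overexpressing HA-tagged GOLPH3. The associated publication concerns GOLPH3's influence on mTOR signalling and rapamycin sensitivity in cancer.
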