Addgene plasmid #21687: pBABE-HA-GOLPH3
Depositing lab: Lynda Chin. Depositing organization: Dana-Farber Cancer Institute. Publication: GOLPH3 modulates mTOR signalling and rapamycin sensitivity in cancer. Scott KL, Kabbarah O, Liang MC, Ivanova E, Anagnostou V, Wu J, Dhakal S, Wu M, Chen S, Feinberg T, Huang J, Saci A, Widlund HR, Fisher DE, Xiao Y, Rimm DL, Protopopov A, Wong KK, Chin L. Nature. 2009 Jun 25. 459(7250):1085-90. 10.1038/nature08109 PubMed 19553991.
Backbone
  Vector backbone: pBABE-PURO
  Backbone size w/o insert (bp): 897
  Vector type: Mammalian Expression, Retroviral
  Selectable markers: Puromycin
Growth in bacteria
  Bacterial resistance: Ampicillin, 100 μg/mL
  Growth temperature: 37°C
  Growth strain: Stbl2
  Copy number: High Copy
Gene/Insert
  Gene/Insert name: Golgi Phosphoprotein 3 (alt name: GOLPH3)
  Species: H. sapiens (human)
  Insert size (bp): 897
  GenBank ID: NM_022130
  Entrez Gene: GOLPH3 (a.k.a. GOPP1, GPP34, MIDAS, Vps74)
  Tag / fusion protein: HA (N terminal on backbone)
  Cloning method: Restriction Enzyme; 5′ cloning site BamH1 (not destroyed); 3′ cloning site EcoR1 (not destroyed)
  Sequencing primers: 5′ pBABE 5'; 3′ pBABE 3'
Terms and licenses: Academic/Nonprofit Terms; Industry Terms: Not Available to Industry
How to cite: pBABE-HA-GOLPH3 was a gift from Lynda Chin (Addgene plasmid # 21687 ; http://n2t.net/addgene:21687 ; RRID:Addgene_21687)
