>Addgene plasmid #21687 | pBABE-HA-GOLPH3 | addgene partial sequence | sequence record 27461 | 21687 with pBABE-5
TATCCATATGATGTTCCAGATTATGCTGGATCCCCCGGGCTGCAGGAATTCCGGACCTCGCTGACCCAGC
GCAGCTCCGGCCTGGTGCAGCGGCGCACCGAGGCCTCCCGCAACGCCGCCGACAAGGAGCGGGCGGCGGG
CGGCGGCGCCGGCAGCAGCGAGGACGACGCGCAGAGCCGCCGCGACGAGCAGGACGACGACGACAAGGGC
GACTCCAAGGAAACGCGGCTGACCCTGATGGAGGAAGTGCTCCTGCTGGGCCTCAAGGACCGCGAGGGTT
ACACATCATTTTGGAATGACTGTATATCATCTGGATTACGTGGCTGTATGTTAATTGAATTAGCATTGAG
AGGAAGGTTACAACTAGAGGCTTGTGGAATGAGACGTAAAAGTCTATTAACAAGAAAGGTAATCTGTAAG
TCAGATGCTCCAACAGGGGATGTTCTTCTTGATGAAGCTCTGAAGCATGTTAAGGAAACTCAGCCTCCAG
AAACGGTCCAGAACTGGATTGAATTACTTAGTGGTGAGACATGGAATCCATTAAAATTGCATTATCAGTT
AAGAAATGTACGGGAACGATTAGCTAAAAACCTGGTGGAAAAGGGTGTATTGACAACAGAGAAACAGAAC
TTCCTACTTTTTGACATGACAACACATCCCCTCACCAATAACAACATTAAGCAGCGCCTCATC
