>Addgene plasmid #21687 | pBABE-HA-GOLPH3 | addgene partial sequence | sequence record 150657 | pBABE3 5'-ACCCTAACTGACACACATTCC-3'
ATAGCTTGATATCGAATTCCGGTTACTTGGTGAACGCCGCCACCACCGCCCACAGAACCTCATTGGTGTT
GGCCTTCAGACATTCCACTTCAGGGTCTAAGTCGAGAAGCTGCCGCACTCTCTTGGTAGCCAAATCATAC
TGCTCGTCCAGAAGAGGAGCAAAAGCATTCTCCAGGACGTCCGAGGCATGAGCCAGGTAAATGAGGGCCA
GCAAGCGCCTGTCCATGCGGTGAGGGTCATTCACCCATTTGTCAAGAACGGCTTCCTGTACTTTCTTGAT
GAGGCGCTGCTTAATGTTGTTATTGGTGAGGGGATGTGTTGTCATGTCAAAAAGTAGGAAGTTCTGTTTC
TCTGTTGTCAATACACCCTTTTCCACCAGGTTTTTAGCTAATCGTTCCCGTACATTTCTTAACTGATAAT
GCAATTTTAATGGATTCCATGTCTCACCACTAAGTAATTCAATCCAGTTCTGGACCGTTTCTGGAGGCTG
AGTTTCCTTAACATGCTTCAGAGCTTCATCAAGAAGAACATCCCCTGTTGGAGCATCTGACTTACAGATT
ACCTTTCTTGTTAATAGACTTTTACGTCTCATTCCACAAGCCTCTAGTTGTAACCTTCCTCTCAATGCTA
ATTCAATTAACATACAGCCACGTAATCCAGATGATATACAGTCATTCCAAAATGATGTGTAACCCTCGCG
GTCCTTGAGGCCCAGCAGGAGCACTTCCTCCATCAGGGTCAGCCGCGTTTCCTTGGAGTCGCCCTTGTCG
TCGTCGTCCTGCTCGTCGCGGCGGCTCTGCGCGTCGTCCTCGCTGCTGCCGGCGCCGCCGCCCGCCGCCC
GCTCCTTGTCGGCGGCGTTGCGGGAGGCCTCGGTGCGCCGCTG
